>Addgene plasmid #109710 | p3E-rab42a | depositor full sequence | sequence record 206647 | Full Sequence
CTTTCCTGCGTTATCCCCTGATTCTGTGGATAACCGTATTACCGCCTTTGAGTGAGCTGATACCGCTCGC
CGCAGCCGAACGACCGAGCGCAGCGAGTCAGTGAGCGAGGAAGCGGAAGAGCGCCCAATACGCAAACCGC
CTCTCCCCGCGCGTTGGCCGATTCATTAATGCAGCTGGCACGACAGGTTTCCCGACTGGAAAGCGGGCAG
TGAGCGCAACGCAATTAATACGCGTACCGCTAGCCAGGAAGAGTTTGTAGAAACGCAAAAAGGCCATCCG
TCAGGATGGCCTTCTGCTTAGTTTGATGCCTGGCAGTTTATGGCGGGCGTCCTGCCCGCCACCCTCCGGG
CCGTTGCTTCACAACGTTCAAATCCGCTCCCGGCGGATTTGTCCTACTCAGGAGAGCGTTCACCGACAAA
CAACAGATAAAACGAAAGGCCCAGTCTTCCGACTGAGCCTTTCGTTTTATTTGATGCCTGGCAGTTCCCT
ACTCTCGCGTTAACGCTAGCATGGATGTTTTCCCAGTCACGACGTTGTAAAACGACGGCCAGTCTTAAGC
TCGGGCCCTGCAGCTCTAGAGCTCGAATTCTACAGGTCACTAATACCATCTAAGTAGTTGGTTCATAGTG
ACTGCATATGTTGTGTTTTACAGTATTATGTAGTCTGTTTTTTATGCAAAATCTAATTTAATATATTGAT
ATTTATATCATTTTACGTTTCTCGTTCAACTTTCTTGTACAAAGTGGTGGATACTTTATGGCAGTACCAG
TTCAGGATCATTTTACTCGGGGACTCGACGGTGGGCAAATCATCTTTGCTCAAGAGGTTCACGGATGGCA
TATACAGCGATGTAGCGGATCCGACGGTCGGTGTGGATTTCTACGCCCGTTCAATAGACATCGAACCTGG
GGTTAAAATCAAACTACAGTTATGGGATACAGCCGGACAGGAGAGATTCAGGTCTATCACCACTTCCTAC
TATCGCAACTCTGTGGGCGGTCTCTTAGTTTTTGACCTGACGAACAGGAAGACCTTTGATCATGTGCGGG
AATGGCACCGAGAAGTCAGCGAGCACATCCTGCCTCATCACATGGTCTACATCCTGATCGGCCACAAGAG
CGACCTGAGCCGCGATCGCAAGGTGACACGAGATGAGGCCGAGCAGCTAGCGGCCGATCTCGGAATCCGC
TATGTGGAAACATCAGCCAAATGCAACAGCAATGTGGAACGTGCTTTCGAGCTGCTCACACGGGACATTT
ATGAGCTGATGAAGATGGGTGAGATCTCCACTCGTGACGGCTGGGATGGGGTCAAGAGCGGCCTCACTGC
CAAAGTTCTTTATCCAGCTGAGGAGGAAGCGGAGCGAGAAAAGAGCTGCAACTGCTGACAACTTTATTAT
ACAAAGTTGGCATTATAAAAAAGCATTGCTTATCAATTTGTTGCAACGAACAGGTCACTATCAGTCAAAA
TAAAATCATTATTTGGAGCTCCATGGTAGCGTTAACGCGGCCGCGATATCCCCTATAGTGAGTCGTATTA
CATGGTCATAGCTGTTTCCTGGCAGCTCTGGCCCGTGTCTCAAAATCTCTGATGTTACATTGCACAAGAT
AAAAATATATCATCATGAACAATAAAACTGTCTGCTTACATAAACAGTAATACAAGGGGTGTTATGAGCC
ATATTCAACGGGAAACGTCGAGGCCGCGATTAAATTCCAACATGGATGCTGATTTATATGGGTATAAATG
GGCTCGCGATAATGTCGGGCAATCAGGTGCGACAATCTATCGCTTGTATGGGAAGCCCGATGCGCCAGAG
TTGTTTCTGAAACATGGCAAAGGTAGCGTTGCCAATGATGTTACAGATGAGATGGTCAGACTAAACTGGC
TGACGGAATTTATGCCTCTTCCGACCATCAAGCATTTTATCCGTACTCCTGATGATGCATGGTTACTCAC
CACTGCGATCCCCGGAAAAACAGCATTCCAGGTATTAGAAGAATATCCTGATTCAGGTGAAAATATTGTT
GATGCGCTGGCAGTGTTCCTGCGCCGGTTGCATTCGATTCCTGTTTGTAATTGTCCTTTTAACAGCGATC
GCGTATTTCGTCTCGCTCAGGCGCAATCACGAATGAATAACGGTTTGGTTGATGCGAGTGATTTTGATGA
CGAGCGTAATGGCTGGCCTGTTGAACAAGTCTGGAAAGAAATGCATAAACTTTTGCCATTCTCACCGGAT
TCAGTCGTCACTCATGGTGATTTCTCACTTGATAACCTTATTTTTGACGAGGGGAAATTAATAGGTTGTA
TTGATGTTGGACGAGTCGGAATCGCAGACCGATACCAGGATCTTGCCATCCTATGGAACTGCCTCGGTGA
GTTTTCTCCTTCATTACAGAAACGGCTTTTTCAAAAATATGGTATTGATAATCCTGATATGAATAAATTG
CAGTTTCATTTGATGCTCGATGAGTTTTTCTAATCAGAATTGGTTAATTGGTTGTAACACTGGCAGAGCA
TTACGCTGACTTGACGGGACGGCGCAAGCTCATGACCAAAATCCCTTAACGTGAGTTACGCGTCGTTCCA
CTGAGCGTCAGACCCCGTAGAAAAGATCAAAGGATCTTCTTGAGATCCTTTTTTTCTGCGCGTAATCTGC
TGCTTGCAAACAAAAAAACCACCGCTACCAGCGGTGGTTTGTTTGCCGGATCAAGAGCTACCAACTCTTT
TTCCGAAGGTAACTGGCTTCAGCAGAGCGCAGATACCAAATACTGTCCTTCTAGTGTAGCCGTAGTTAGG
CCACCACTTCAAGAACTCTGTAGCACCGCCTACATACCTCGCTCTGCTAATCCTGTTACCAGTGGCTGCT
GCCAGTGGCGATAAGTCGTGTCTTACCGGGTTGGACTCAAGACGATAGTTACCGGATAAGGCGCAGCGGT
CGGGCTGAACGGGGGGTTCGTGCACACAGCCCAGCTTGGAGCGAACGACCTACACCGAACTGAGATACCT
ACAGCGTGAGCATTGAGAAAGCGCCACGCTTCCCGAAGGGAGAAAGGCGGACAGGTATCCGGTAAGCGGC
AGGGTCGGAACAGGAGAGCGCACGAGGGAGCTTCCAGGGGGAAACGCCTGGTATCTTTATAGTCCTGTCG
GGTTTCGCCACCTCTGACTTGAGCGTCGATTTTTGTGATGCTCGTCAGGGGGGCGGAGCCTATGGAAAAA
CGCCAGCAACGCGGCCTTTTTACGGTTCCTGGCCTTTTGCTGGCCTTTTGCTCACATGTT
Features (pLannotate 1.2.2; 11 found; start..end, strand, type, name):
    121..213     +  CDS            lacI (fragment): lac repressor; lacI; The lac repressor binds to the lac operator to inhibit transcription in E. coli. This inhibition can be relieved by adding lactose or isopropyl-β-D-thiogalactopyranoside (IPTG).
    268..295     -  terminator     rrnB T2 terminator: transcription terminator T2 from the E. coli rrnB gene
    427..470     +  terminator     rrnB T1 terminator: Escherichia coli rrnB; transcription terminator T1 from the E. coli rrnB gene
    517..553     -  CDS            lacZα (fragment): LacZα fragment of β-galactosidase; lacZ fragment
    624..748     -  protein_bind   attR2: mutant version of attR; recombination site for the Gateway® LR reaction LR Clonase™
    750..1385    +  CDS            RAB39B: RB39B_HUMAN - Experimental evidence at protein level: Swiss-Prot protein existence level 1. Small GTPases Rab involved in autophagy (PubMed:27103069). The small GTPases Rab are key regulators of intracellular membrane trafficking, from the formation of transport vesicles to their fusion with membranes. Rabs cycle between an inactive GDP-bound form and an active GTP-bound form that is able to recruit to membranes different sets of downstream effectors directly responsible for vesicle formation, movement, tethering and fusion (PubMed:27103069). May regulate the homeostasis of SNCA/alpha-synuclei
   1389..1409    -  protein_bind   attB3: mutant version of attB; core recombination site for the Gateway® BP reaction BP Clonase™
   1400..1485    -  protein_bind   attL1 (fragment): mutant version of attL; recombination site for the Gateway® LR reaction LR Clonase™
   1522..1540    -  promoter       T7 promoter: promoter for bacteriophage T7 RNA polymerase
   1674..2483    +  CDS            KanR: aminoglycoside phosphotransferase; aph(3')-Ia; confers resistance to kanamycin in bacteria or G418 (Geneticin®) in eukaryotes
   2630..3218    +  rep_origin     ori: high-copy-number ColE1/pMB1/pBR322/pUC origin of replication
