>Addgene plasmid #109710 | p3E-rab42a | addgene full sequence | sequence record 223989 | Addgene NGS Result
CATAGTGACTGCATATGTTGTGTTTTACAGTATTATGTAGTCTGTTTTTTATGCAAAATCTAATTTAATA
TATTGATATTTATATCATTTTACGTTTCTCGTTCAACTTTCTTGTACAAAGTGGTGGATACTTTATGGCA
GTACCAGTTCAGGATCATTTTACTCGGGGACTCGACGGTGGGCAAATCATCTTTGCTCAAGAGGTTCACG
GATGGCATATACAGCGATGTAGCGGATCCGACGGTCGGTGTGGATTTCTACGCCCGTTCAATAGACATCG
AACCTGGGGTTAAAATCAAACTACAGTTATGGGATACAGCCGGACAGGAGAGATTCAGGTCTATCACCAC
TTCCTACTATCGCAACTCTGTGGGCGGTCTCTTAGTTTTTGACCTGACGAACAGGAAGACCTTTGATCAT
GTGCGGGAATGGCACCGAGAAGTCAGCGAGCACATCCTGCCTCATCACATGGTCTACATCCTGATCGGCC
ACAAGAGCGACCTGAGCCGCGATCGCAAGGTGACACGAGATGAGGCCGAGCAGCTAGCGGCCGATCTCGG
AATCCGCTATGTGGAAACATCAGCCAAATGCAACAGCAATGTGGAACGTGCTTTCGAGCTGCTCACACGG
GACATTTATGAGCTGATGAAGATGGGTGAGATCTCCACTCGTGACGGCTGGGATGGGGTCAAGAGCGGCC
TCACTGCCAAAGTTCTTTATCCAGCTGAGGAGGAAGCGGAGCGAGAAAAGAGCTGCAACTGCTGACAACT
TTATTATACAAAGTTGGCATTATAAAAAAGCATTGCTTATCAATTTGTTGCAACGAACAGGTCACTATCA
GTCAAAATAAAATCATTATTTGGAGCTCCATGGTAGCGTTAACGCGGCCGCGATATCCCCTATAGTGAGT
CGTATTACATGGTCATAGCTGTTTCCTGGCAGCTCTGGCCCGTGTCTCAAAATCTCTGATGTTACATTGC
ACAAGATAAAAATATATCATCATGAACAATAAAACTGTCTGCTTACATAAACAGTAATACAAGGGGTGTT
ATGAGCCATATTCAACGGGAAACGTCGAGGCCGCGATTAAATTCCAACATGGATGCTGATTTATATGGGT
ATAAATGGGCTCGCGATAATGTCGGGCAATCAGGTGCGACAATCTATCGCTTGTATGGGAAGCCCGATGC
GCCAGAGTTGTTTCTGAAACATGGCAAAGGTAGCGTTGCCAATGATGTTACAGATGAGATGGTCAGACTA
AACTGGCTGACGGAATTTATGCCTCTTCCGACCATCAAGCATTTTATCCGTACTCCTGATGATGCATGGT
TACTCACCACTGCGATCCCCGGAAAAACAGCATTCCAGGTATTAGAAGAATATCCTGATTCAGGTGAAAA
TATTGTTGATGCGCTGGCAGTGTTCCTGCGCCGGTTGCATTCGATTCCTGTTTGTAATTGTCCTTTTAAC
AGCGATCGCGTATTTCGTCTCGCTCAGGCGCAATCACGAATGAATAACGGTTTGGTTGATGCGAGTGATT
TTGATGACGAGCGTAATGGCTGGCCTGTTGAACAAGTCTGGAAAGAAATGCATAAACTTTTGCCATTCTC
ACCGGATTCAGTCGTCACTCATGGTGATTTCTCACTTGATAACCTTATTTTTGACGAGGGGAAATTAATA
GGTTGTATTGATGTTGGACGAGTCGGAATCGCAGACCGATACCAGGATCTTGCCATCCTATGGAACTGCC
TCGGTGAGTTTTCTCCTTCATTACAGAAACGGCTTTTTCAAAAATATGGTATTGATAATCCTGATATGAA
TAAATTGCAGTTTCATTTGATGCTCGATGAGTTTTTCTAATCAGAATTGGTTAATTGGTTGTAACACTGG
CAGAGCATTACGCTGACTTGACGGGACGGCGCAAGCTCATGACCAAAATCCCTTAACGTGAGTTACGCGT
CGTTCCACTGAGCGTCAGACCCCGTAGAAAAGATCAAAGGATCTTCTTGAGATCCTTTTTTTCTGCGCGT
AATCTGCTGCTTGCAAACAAAAAAACCACCGCTACCAGCGGTGGTTTGTTTGCCGGATCAAGAGCTACCA
ACTCTTTTTCCGAAGGTAACTGGCTTCAGCAGAGCGCAGATACCAAATACTGTTCTTCTAGTGTAGCCGT
AGTTAGGCCACCACTTCAAGAACTCTGTAGCACCGCCTACATACCTCGCTCTGCTAATCCTGTTACCAGT
GGCTGCTGCCAGTGGCGATAAGTCGTGTCTTACCGGGTTGGACTCAAGACGATAGTTACCGGATAAGGCG
CAGCGGTCGGGCTGAACGGGGGGTTCGTGCACACAGCCCAGCTTGGAGCGAACGACCTACACCGAACTGA
GATACCTACAGCGTGAGCTATGAGAAAGCGCCACGCTTCCCGAAGGGAGAAAGGCGGACAGGTATCCGGT
AAGCGGCAGGGTCGGAACAGGAGAGCGCACGAGGGAGCTTCCAGGGGGAAACGCCTGGTATCTTTATAGT
CCTGTCGGGTTTCGCCACCTCTGACTTGAGCGTCGATTTTTGTGATGCTCGTCAGGGGGGCGGAGCCTAT
GGAAAAACGCCAGCAACGCGGCCTTTTTACGGTTCCTGGCCTTTTGCTGGCCTTTTGCTCACATGTTCTT
TCCTGCGTTATCCCCTGATTCTGTGGATAACCGTATTACCGCCTTTGAGTGAGCTGATACCGCTCGCCGC
AGCCGAACGACCGAGCGCAGCGAGTCAGTGAGCGAGGAAGCGGAAGAGCGCCCAATACGCAAACCGCCTC
TCCCCGCGCGTTGGCCGATTCATTAATGCAGCTGGCACGACAGGTTTCCCGACTGGAAAGCGGGCAGTGA
GCGCAACGCAATTAATACGCGTACCGCTAGCCAGGAAGAGTTTGTAGAAACGCAAAAAGGCCATCCGTCA
GGATGGCCTTCTGCTTAGTTTGATGCCTGGCAGTTTATGGCGGGCGTCCTGCCCGCCACCCTCCGGGCCG
TTGCTTCACAACGTTCAAATCCGCTCCCGGCGGATTTGTCCTACTCAGGAGAGCGTTCACCGACAAACAA
CAGATAAAACGAAAGGCCCAGTCTTCCGACTGAGCCTTTCGTTTTATTTGATGCCTGGCAGTTCCCTACT
CTCGCGTTAACGCTAGCATGGATGTTTTCCCAGTCACGACGTTGTAAAACGACGGCCAGTCTTAAGCTCG
GGCCCTGCAGCTCTAGAGCTCGAATTCTACAGGTCACTAATACCATCTAAGTAGTTGGTT
Features (pLannotate 1.2.2; 12 found; start..end, strand, type, name):
      1..125     -  protein_bind   attR2: mutant version of attR; recombination site for the Gateway® LR reaction LR Clonase™
    127..762     +  CDS            RAB39B: RB39B_HUMAN - Experimental evidence at protein level: Swiss-Prot protein existence level 1. Small GTPases Rab involved in autophagy (PubMed:27103069). The small GTPases Rab are key regulators of intracellular membrane trafficking, from the formation of transport vesicles to their fusion with membranes. Rabs cycle between an inactive GDP-bound form and an active GTP-bound form that is able to recruit to membranes different sets of downstream effectors directly responsible for vesicle formation, movement, tethering and fusion (PubMed:27103069). May regulate the homeostasis of SNCA/alpha-synuclei
    766..786     -  protein_bind   attB3: mutant version of attB; core recombination site for the Gateway® BP reaction BP Clonase™
    777..862     -  protein_bind   attL1 (fragment): mutant version of attL; recombination site for the Gateway® LR reaction LR Clonase™
    899..917     -  promoter       T7 promoter: promoter for bacteriophage T7 RNA polymerase
   1051..1860    +  CDS            KanR: aminoglycoside phosphotransferase; aph(3')-Ia; confers resistance to kanamycin in bacteria or G418 (Geneticin®) in eukaryotes
   2007..2595    +  rep_origin     ori: high-copy-number ColE1/pMB1/pBR322/pUC origin of replication
   2778..2870    +  CDS            lacI (fragment): lac repressor; lacI; The lac repressor binds to the lac operator to inhibit transcription in E. coli. This inhibition can be relieved by adding lactose or isopropyl-β-D-thiogalactopyranoside (IPTG).
   2925..2952    -  terminator     rrnB T2 terminator: transcription terminator T2 from the E. coli rrnB gene
   3084..3127    +  terminator     rrnB T1 terminator: Escherichia coli rrnB; transcription terminator T1 from the E. coli rrnB gene
   3174..3210    -  CDS            lacZα (fragment): LacZα fragment of β-galactosidase; lacZ fragment
   3248..3277    -  protein_bind   attP2 (fragment): mutant version of attP; recombination site for the Gateway® BP reaction BP Clonase™
