[The description below was written by a language model from this plasmid's Addgene catalogue record and pLannotate feature annotations shown in this document.]
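Description:
p3E-rab42a is a 3,280-nt MultiSite Gateway 3' entry clone built on the pDONR P2R-P3 donor backbone and catalogued among zebrafish plasmids. It is a bacterial shuttle plasmid rather than an expression vector. It replicates in E. coli from a high-copy ColE1/pUC-type origin and is selected with kanamycin through an aph(3')-Ia (KanR) gene. The remaining backbone features are typical donor-vector remnants: rrnB T1 and T2 terminators that insulate the cloning region from read-through transcription, a T7 promoter beside the insert, and short lacI and lacZα fragments with no evident functional role.

The payload is the zebrafish (Danio rerio) rab42a coding sequence, a gene also known by the alias rab39b. This explains why automated annotation labels the roughly 640-bp open reading frame by homology to human RAB39B, a small Rab GTPase involved in membrane trafficking and autophagy. The insert lies between an attR2 site and a downstream recombination site that the software reports as attB3 overlapping an attL fragment, which is consistent with the attL3 site expected in a 3' entry clone. The plasmid carries no eukaryotic promoter or polyadenylation signal in the annotated features. Those elements must come from the partner clones in an LR reaction, in which a 5' entry promoter, a middle entry element and this 3' element are assembled into a destination vector. The stated purpose is 3' tagging with rab42a, so a middle-entry sequence such as a fluorescent protein would be fused upstream of the Rab, at its N-terminus.

The sequencing-derived record and the depositor record have the same length and the same feature order and differ only in their start coordinate. The associated publication describes an in vivo cell biological screen addressing T-tubule formation.
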