Addgene plasmid #109710: p3E-rab42a
Purpose: Multisite gateway vector for 3' tagging with rab42a
Depositing lab: Rob Parton. Depositing organization: University of Queensland, Institute for Molecular Bioscience. Publication: In vivo cell biological screening identifies an endocytic capture mechanism for T-tubule formation. Hall TE, Martel N, Ariotti N, Xiong Z, Lo HP, Ferguson C, Rae J, Lim YW, Parton RG. Nat Commun. 2020 Jul 24;11(1):3711. doi: 10.1038/s41467-020-17486-w. PubMed 32709891.
Backbone
  Vector backbone: pDONR p2R-p3
  Vector type: Zebrafish plasmids
Growth in bacteria
  Bacterial resistance: Kanamycin, 50 μg/mL
  Growth temperature: 37°C
  Growth strain: DH5alpha
  Copy number: High Copy
Gene/Insert
  Gene/Insert name: rab42a
  Species: D. rerio (zebrafish)
  Entrez Gene: rab42a (a.k.a. rab39b, wu:fk59e12, zgc:73061)
  Cloning method: Gateway Cloning
Terms and licenses: Academic/Nonprofit Terms; Industry Terms: Not Available to Industry
How to cite: p3E-rab42a was a gift from Rob Parton (Addgene plasmid # 109710 ; http://n2t.net/addgene:109710 ; RRID:Addgene_109710)
